>Addgene plasmid #237619 | pRK5_msfGFP-HMGB1-Mut-FtoED | addgene full sequence | sequence record 471773 | Addgene NGS Result
TTCGAGCTCGCCCGACATTGATTATTGACTAGTTATTAATAGTAATCAATTACGGGGTCATTAGTTCATA
GCCCATATATGGAGTTCCGCGTTACATAACTTACGGTAAATGGCCCGCCTGGCTGACCGCCCAACGACCC
CCGCCCATTGACGTCAATAATGACGTATGTTCCCATAGTAACGCCAATAGGGACTTTCCATTGACGTCAA
TGGGTGGAGTATTTACGGTAAACTGCCCACTTGGCAGTACATCAAGTGTATCATATGCCAAGTACGCCCC
CTATTGACGTCAATGACGGTAAATGGCCCGCCTGGCATTATGCCCAGTACATGACCTTATGGGACTTTCC
TACTTGGCAGTACATCTACGTATTAGTCATCGCTATTACCATGGTGATGCGGTTTTGGCAGTACATCAAT
GGGCGTGGATAGCGGTTTGACTCACGGGGATTTCCAAGTCTCCACCCCATTGACGTCAATGGGAGTTTGT
TTTGGCACCAAAATCAACGGGACTTTCCAAAATGTCGTAACAACTCCGCCCCATTGACGCAAATGGGCGG
TAGGCGTGTACGGTGGGAGGTCTATATAAGCAGAGCTCGTTTAGTGAACCGTCAGATCGCCTGGAGACGC
CATCCACGCTGTTTTGACCTCCATAGAAGACACCGGGACCGATCCAGCCTCCGCGGCCGGGAACGGTGCA
TTGGAACGCGGATTCCCCGTGCCAAGAGTGACGTAAGTACCGCCTATAGAGTCTATAGGCCCACCCCCTT
GGCTTCGTTAGAACGCGGCTACAATTAATACATAACCTTATGTATCATACACATACGATTTAGGTGACAC
TATAGAATAACATCCACTTTGCCTTTCTCTCCACAGGTGTCCACTCCCAGGTCCAACTGCACCTCGGTTC
TATCGATTGAATTCGTACCGGTGCCACCATGGTGAGCAAGGGCGAGGAGCTGTTCACCGGGGTGGTGCCC
ATCCTGGTCGAGCTGGACGGCGACGTAAACGGCCACAAGTTCAGCGTGCGCGGCGAGGGCGAGGGCGATG
CCACCAACGGCAAGCTGACCCTGAAGTTCATCTGCACCACCGGCAAGCTGCCCGTGCCCTGGCCCACCCT
CGTGACCACCCTGACCTACGGCGTGCAGTGCTTCAGCCGCTACCCCGACCACATGAAGCAGCACGACTTC
TTCAAGTCCGCCATGCCCGAAGGCTACGTCCAGGAGCGCACCATCTCCTTCAAGGACGACGGCACCTACA
AGACCCGCGCCGAGGTGAAGTTCGAGGGCGACACCCTGGTGAACCGCATCGAGCTGAAGGGCATCGACTT
CAAGGAGGACGGCAACATCCTGGGGCACAAGCTGGAGTACAACTTCAACAGCCACAACGTCTATATCACG
GCCGACAAGCAGAAGAACGGCATCAAGGCGAACTTCAAGATCCGCCACAACGTCGAGGACGGCAGCGTGC
AGCTCGCCGACCACTACCAGCAGAACACCCCCATCGGCGACGGCCCCGTGCTGCTGCCCGACAACCACTA
CCTGAGCACCCAGTCCAAGCTGAGCAAAGACCCCAACGAGAAGCGCGATCACATGGTCCTGCTGGAGTTC
GTGACCGCCGCCGGGATCACTCTCGGCATGGACGAGCTGTACACGGCGATGGGCAAAGGAGATCCTAAGA
AGCCGAGAGGCAAAATGTCATCATATGCATTTTTTGTGCAAACTTGTCGGGAGGAGCATAAGAAGAAGCA
CCCAGATGCTTCAGTCAACTTCTCAGAGTTTTCTAAGAAGTGCTCAGAGAGGTGGAAGACCATGTCTGCT
AAAGAGAAAGGAAAATTTGAAGATATGGCAAAAGCGGACAAGGCCCGTTATGAAAGAGAAATGAAAACCT
ATATCCCTCCCAAAGGGGAGACAAAAAAGAAGTTCAAGGATCCCAATGCACCCAAGAGGCCTCCTTCGGC
CTTCTTCCTCTTCTGCTCTGAGTATCGCCCAAAAATCAAAGGAGAACATCCTGGCCTGTCCATTGGTGAT
GTTGCGAAGAAACTGGGAGAGATGTGGAATAACACTGCTGCAGATGACAAGCAGCCTTATGAAAAGAAGG
CTGCGAAGCTGAAGGAAAAATATGAAAAGGATATTGCTGCATATCGAGCTAAAGGAAAGCCTGATGCAGC
AAAAAAGGGAGTTGTCAAGGCTGAAAAAAGCAAGAAAAGGAAGAGGAGGAAGATGAGGAAGATGAAGAGG
ATGAGGAGGAGGAGGAAGATGAAGAAGATGAAGATGAAGAAGAAGATGATGATGATGAATAAGTTGGTTC
TAGCGCAGGAAGATGAATCCTGTCTATAAAGTCGACCTGCAGAAGCTTGGCCGCCATGGCCCAACTTGTT
TATTGCAGCTTATAATGGTTACAAATAAAGCAATAGCATCACAAATTTCACAAATAAAGCATTTTTTTCA
CTGCATTCTAGTTGTGGTTTGTCCAAACTCATCAATGTATCTTATCATGTCTGGATCGGGAATTAATTCG
GCGCAGCACCATGGCCTGAAATAACCTCTGAAAGAGGAACTTGGTTAGGTACCTTCTGAGGCGGAAAGAA
CCAGCTGTGGAATGTGTGTCAGTTAGGGTGTGGAAAGTCCCCAGGCTCCCCAGCAGGCAGAAGTATGCAA
AGCATGCATCTCAATTAGTCAGCAACCAGGTGTGGAAAGTCCCCAGGCTCCCCAGCAGGCAGAAGTATGC
AAAGCATGCATCTCAATTAGTCAGCAACCATAGTCCCGCCCCTAACTCCGCCCATCCCGCCCCTAACTCC
GCCCAGTTCCGCCCATTCTCCGCCCCATGGCTGACTAATTTTTTTTATTTATGCAGAGGCCGAGGCCGCC
TCGGCCTCTGAGCTATTCCAGAAGTAGTGAGGAGGCTTTTTTGGAGGCCTAGGCTTTTGCAAAAAGCTGT
TAACAGCTTGGCACTGGCCGTCGTTTTACAACGTCGTGACTGGGAAAACCCTGGCGTTACCCAACTTAAT
CGCCTTGCAGCACATCCCCCTTTCGCCAGCTGGCGTAATAGCGAAGAGGCCCGCACCGATCGCCCTTCCC
AACAGTTGCGCAGCCTGAATGGCGAATGGCGCCTGATGCGGTATTTTCTCCTTACGCATCTGTGCGGTAT
TTCACACCGCATA
[142 nt withheld, positions 3164-3305]
C
[141 nt withheld, positions 3307-3447]
CCTTTGACGTTGGAGTCCACGTTCTTT
[37 nt withheld, positions 3475-3511]
ACCCTATCTCGGGCTATTCTTTTGATTTATAAGGGATTTTGCCGATTTCGGCCTATTGGTTAAAAAATGA
GCTGATTTAACAAAAATTTAACGCGAATTTTAACAAAATATTAACGTTTACAATTTTATGGTGCACTCTC
AGTACAATCTGCTCTGATGCCGCATAGTTAAGCCAGCCCCGACACCCGCCAACACCCGCTGACGCGCCCT
GACGGGCTTGTCTGCTCCCGGCATCCGCTTACAGACAAGCTGTGACCGTCTCCGGGAGCTGCATGTGTCA
GAGGTTTTCACCGTCATCACCGAAACGCGCGAGACGAAAGGGCCTCGTGATACGCCTATTTTTATAGGTT
AATGTCATGATAATAATGGTTTCTTAGACGTCAGGTGGCACTTTTCGGGGAAATGTGCGCGGAACCCCTA
TTTGTTTATTTTTCTAAATACATTCAAATATGTATCCGCTCATGAGACAATAACCCTGATAAATGCTTCA
ATAATATTGAAAAAGGAAGAGTATGAGTATTCAACATTTCCGTGTCGCCCTTATTCCCTTTTTTGCGGCA
TTTTGCCTTCCTGTTTTTGCTCACCCAGAAACGCTGGTGAAAGTAAAAGATGCTGAAGATCAGTTGGGTG
CACGAGTGGGTTACATCGAACTGGATCTCAACAGCGGTAAGATCCTTGAGAGTTTTCGCCCCGAAGAACG
TTTTCCAATGATGAGCACTTTTAAAGTTCTGCTATGTGGCGCGGTATTATCCCGTATTGACGCCGGGCAA
GAGCAACTCGGTCGCCGCATACACTATTCTCAGAATGACTTGGTTGAGTACTCACCAGTCACAGAAAAGC
ATCTTACGGATGGCATGACAGTAAGAGAATTATGCAGTGCTGCCATAACCATGAGTGATAACACTGCGGC
CAACTTACTTCTGACAACGATCGGAGGACCGAAGGAGCTAACCGCTTTTTTGCACAACATGGGGGATCAT
GTAACTCGCCTTGATCGTTGGGAACCGGAGCTGAATGAAGCCATACCAAACGACGAGCGTGACACCACGA
TGCCTGTAGCAATGGCAACAACGTTGCGCAAACTATTAACTGGCGAACTACTTACTCTAGCTTCCCGGCA
ACAATTAATAGACTGGATGGAGGCGGATAAAGTTGCAGGACCACTTCTGCGCTCGGCCCTTCCGGCTGGC
TGGTTTATTGCTGATAAATCTGGAGCCGGTGAGCGTGGGTCTCGCGGTATCATTGCAGCACTGGGGCCAG
ATGGTAAGCCCTCCCGTATCGTAGTTATCTACACGACGGGGAGTCAGGCAACTATGGATGAACGAAATAG
ACAGATCGCTGAGATAGGTGCCTCACTGATTAAGCATTGGTAACTGTCAGACCAAGTTTACTCATATATA
CTTTAGATTGATTTAAAACTTCATTTTTAATTTAAAAGGATCTAGGTGAAGATCCTTTTTGATAATCTCA
TGACCAAAATCCCTTAACGTGAGTTTTCGTTCCACTGAGCGTCAGACCCCGTAGAAAAGATCAAAGGATC
TTCTTGAGATCCTTTTTTTCTGCGCGTAATCTGCTGCTTGCAAACAAAAAAACCACCGCTACCAGCGGTG
GTTTGTTTGCCGGATCAAGAGCTACCAACTCTTTTTCCGAAGGTAACTGGCTTCAGCAGAGCGCAGATAC
CAAATACTGTTCTTCTAGTGTAGCCGTAGTTAGGCCACCACTTCAAGAACTCTGTAGCACCGCCTACATA
CCTCGCTCTGCTAATCCTGTTACCAGTGGCTGCTGCCAGTGGCGATAAGTCGTGTCTTACCGGGTTGGAC
TCAAGACGATAGTTACCGGATAAGGCGCAGCGGTCGGGCTGAACGGGGGGTTCGTGCACACAGCCCAGCT
TGGAGCGAACGACCTACACCGAACTGAGATACCTACAGCGTGAGCTATGAGAAAGCGCCACGCTTCCCGA
AGGGAGAAAGGCGGACAGGTATCCGGTAAGCGGCAGGGTCGGAACAGGAGAGCGCACGAGGGAGCTTCCA
GGGGGAAACGCCTGGTATCTTTATAGTCCTGTCGGGTTTCGCCACCTCTGACTTGAGCGTCGATTTTTGT
GATGCTCGTCAGGGGGGCGGAGCCTATGGAAAAACGCCAGCAACGCGGCCTTTTTACGGTTCCTGGCCTT
TTGCTGGCCTTTTGCTCACATGTTCTTTCCTGCGTTATCCCCTGATTCTGTGGATAACCGTATTACCGCC
TTTGAGTGAGCTGATACCGCTCGCCGCAGCCGAACGACCGAGCGCAGCGAGTCAGTGAGCGAGGAAGCGG
AAGAGCGCCCAATACGCAAACCGCCTCTCCCCGCGCGTTGGCCGATTCATTAATGCAGCTGGCACGACAG
GTTTCCCGACTGGAAAGCGGGCAGTGAGCGCAACGCAATTAATGTGAGTTAGCTCACTCATTAGGCACCC
CAGGCTTTACACTTTATGCTTCCGGCTCGTATGTTGTGTGGAATTGTGAGCGGATAACAATTTCACACAG
GAAACAGCTATGACATGATTACGAATTAA
Features (pLannotate 1.2.2; 21 found; start..end, strand, type, name):
     14..393     +  enhancer       CMV enhancer: human cytomegalovirus immediate early enhancer
    394..597     +  promoter       CMV promoter: human cytomegalovirus (CMV) immediate early promoter
    733..776     +  intron         CMV intron (fragment): modified intron A from human cytomegalovirus
    828..846     +  promoter       SP6 promoter: promoter for bacteriophage SP6 RNA polymerase
    850..887     +  CDS            IgH signal sequence (fragment): signal sequence from the mouse immunoglobulin heavy chain variable region
    939..1653    +  CDS            SiriusGFP (fragment): enhanced GFP (EGFP) derivative that exhibits robust folding and enhanced photostability (Zhong et al., 2019) mammalian codon-optimized
   1659..2201    +  CDS            HMGB1 (fragment): HMGB1_BOVIN - Also known as HMG1. Experimental evidence at protein level: Swiss-Prot protein existence level 1. In the extracellular compartment (following either active secretion or passive release)involved in regulation of the inflammatory response. Fully reduced HGMB1 (which subsequently gets oxidized after release) in association with CXCL12 mediates the recruitment of inflammatory cells during the initial phase of tissue injury; the CXCL12:HMGB1 complex triggers CXCR4 homodimerization (By similarity). Induces the migration of monocyte-derived immature dendritic cells and seems to regulate
   2373..2507    +  polyA_signal   SV40 poly(A) signal: SV40 polyadenylation signal
   2576..2933    +  promoter       SV40 promoter: SV40 enhancer and early promoter
   2952..3106    +  CDS            lacZα (fragment): LacZα fragment of β-galactosidase; lacZ fragment
   3112..3163    -  misc_feature   bom (fragment): basis of mobility region from pBR322
   3182..3562    +  rep_origin     M13 ori (sequence partly withheld): M13 bacteriophage origin of replication; arrow indicates direction of (+) strand synthesis
   3638..3687    -  misc_feature   bom (fragment): basis of mobility region from pBR322
   3789..3824    -  CDS            rop (fragment): Rop protein, which maintains plasmids at low copy number; rop
   3919..4023    +  promoter       AmpR promoter: bla
   4024..4884    +  CDS            AmpR: β-lactamase; bla; confers resistance to ampicillin, carbenicillin, and related antibiotics
   5055..5643    +  rep_origin     ori: high-copy-number ColE1/pMB1/pBR322/pUC origin of replication
   5826..5918    +  CDS            lacI (fragment): lac repressor; lacI; The lac repressor binds to the lac operator to inhibit transcription in E. coli. This inhibition can be relieved by adding lactose or isopropyl-β-D-thiogalactopyranoside (IPTG).
   5931..5952    +  protein_bind   CAP binding site: CAP binding activates transcription in the presence of cAMP. E. coli catabolite activator protein
   5967..5997    +  promoter       lac promoter: promoter for the E. coli lac operon
   6005..6021    +  protein_bind   lac operator: The lac repressor binds to the lac operator to inhibit transcription in E. coli. This inhibition can be relieved by adding lactose or isopropyl-β-D-thiogalactopyranoside (IPTG). lac repressor encoded by lacI
