[The description below was written by a language model from this plasmid's Addgene catalogue record and pLannotate feature annotations shown in this document.]
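Description:
pRK5_msfGFP-HMGB1-Mut-FtoED is a 6,060-bp mammalian expression plasmid built on the pRK5 backbone for overexpressing a fluorescently tagged mutant of human HMGB1. It is maintained in E. coli as a high-copy plasmid through a ColE1/pUC-type origin and selected with ampicillin via the β-lactamase (AmpR) gene. The backbone also carries an M13 phage origin for single-stranded DNA production, and scattered remnants of older cloning vectors (lacZα, lacI, rop and bom fragments, and a lac promoter/operator). These are annotated only as fragments and have no evident role in the construct's use.

The expression cassette is driven by the human cytomegalovirus immediate-early enhancer and promoter, followed by a fragment of CMV intron A and an SP6 phage promoter that could support in vitro transcription. Downstream lies an open reading frame in which monomeric superfolder GFP (msfGFP; matched by the annotation software to the related SiriusGFP) is fused to the N-terminus of HMGB1, and the transcript is terminated by an SV40 polyadenylation signal. The HMGB1 match was called against the bovine protein, presumably reflecting high conservation, but the catalogue lists the insert as human. A short fragment resembling an IgH signal sequence is annotated upstream of the GFP, although its relevance is not stated. An SV40 enhancer/early promoter sits after the poly(A) signal, and no mammalian selection marker is annotated.

The insert carries an "F to ED" mutation, apparently replacing phenylalanine with acidic residues within an already mutant HMGB1 ("Mut"), but the record does not give the positions or the underlying mutation. The insert was assembled by Gibson cloning, and the plasmid comes from work probing biomolecular condensate microenvironments. It would suit live-cell imaging of the variant's localisation.
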