Addgene plasmid #237619: pRK5_msfGFP-HMGB1-Mut-FtoED
Purpose: For overexpression of msfGFP-HMGB1-Mut-FtoED
Depositing lab: Denes Hnisz. Depositing organization: Max Planck Institute for Molecular Genetics. Publication: Probing condensate microenvironments with a micropeptide killswitch. Zhang Y, Stoppelkamp I, Fernandez-Pernas P, Allram M, Charman M, Magalhaes AP, Piedavent-Salomon M, Sommer G, Sung YC, Meyer K, Grams N, Halko E, Dongre S, Meierhofer D, Malszycki M, Ilik IA, Aktas T, Kraushar ML, Vastenhouw N, Weitzman MD, Grebien F, Niskanen H, Hnisz D. Nature. 2025 Jun 4. doi: 10.1038/s41586-025-09141-5. PubMed 40468084.
Backbone
  Vector backbone: pRK5
  Vector type: Mammalian Expression
Growth in bacteria
  Bacterial resistance: Ampicillin, 100 μg/mL
  Growth temperature: 37°C
  Growth strain: DH5alpha
  Copy number: High Copy
Gene/Insert
  Gene/Insert name: HMGB1-Mut-FtoED
  Species: H. sapiens (human)
  Mutation: F to ED
  Entrez Gene: HMGB1 (a.k.a. HMG-1, HMG1, HMG3, SBP-1)
  Tag / fusion protein: msfGFP (N terminal on insert)
  Cloning method: Gibson Cloning
Terms and licenses: Academic/Nonprofit Terms; Industry Terms: Not Available to Industry
How to cite: pRK5_msfGFP-HMGB1-Mut-FtoED was a gift from Denes Hnisz (Addgene plasmid # 237619 ; http://n2t.net/addgene:237619 ; RRID:Addgene_237619)
